>Addgene plasmid #100286 | pCAGGS-PHFF-sh-mBVRA | depositor full sequence | sequence record 194443 | pCAGGS-PHFF-sh-mBVRA sequence 8891 bps
GTCGACGGTATCGATAAGCTTAAAAAGCCAAATGTAGGAGTCAATAATCTCTTGAATTATTGACTCCTAC
ATTTGGCGGGAGATCTGTGGTCTCATACAGAACTTATAAGATTCCCAAATCCAAAGACATTTCACGTTTA
TGGTGATTTCCCAGAACACATAGCGACATGCAAATATTGCAGGGCGCCACTCCCCTGTCCCTCACAGCCA
TCTTCCTGCCAGGGCGCACGCGCGCTGGGTGTTCCCGCCTAGTGACACTGGGCCCGCGATTCCTTGGAGC
GGGTTGATGACGTCAGCGTTCGAATTCTCGACATTGATTATTGACTAGTTATTAATAGTAATCAATTACG
GGGTCATTAGTTCATAGCCCATATATGGAGTTCCGCGTTACATAACTTACGGTAAATGGCCCGCCTGGCT
GACCGCCCAACGACCCCCGCCCATTGACGTCAATAATGACGTATGTTCCCATAGTAACGCCAATAGGGAC
TTTCCATTGACGTCAATGGGTGGAGTATTTACGGTAAACTGCCCACTTGGCAGTACATCAAGTGTATCAT
ATGCCAAGTACGCCCCCTATTGACGTCAATGACGGTAAATGGCCCGCCTGGCATTATGCCCAGTACATGA
CCTTATGGGACTTTCCTACTTGGCAGTACATCTACGTATTAGTCATCGCTATTACCATGGTCGAGGTGAG
CCCCACGTTCTGCTTCACTCTCCCCATCTCCCCCCCCTCCCCACCCCCAATTTTGTATTTATTTATTTTT
TAATTATTTTGTGCAGCGATGGGGGCGGGGGGGGGGGGGGCGCGCGCCAGGCGGGGCGGGGCGGGGGCGA
GGGCGGGGCGGGGCGAGGCGGAGAGGTGCGGCGGCAGCCAATCAGAGCGGCGCGCTCCGAAAGTTTCCTT
TTATGGCGAGGCGGCGGCGGCGGCGGCCCTATAAAAAGCGAAGCGCGCGGCGGGCGGGAGTCGCTGCGTT
GCCTTCGCCCCGTGCCCCGCTCCGCGCCGCCTCGCGCCGCCCGCCCCGGCTCTGACTGACCGCGTTACTC
CCACAGGTGAGCGGGCGGGACGGCCCTTCTCCTCCGGGCTGTAATTAGCGCTTGGTTTAATGACGGCTCG
TTTCTTTTCTGTGGCTGCGTGAAAGCCTTAAAGGGCTCCGGGAGGGCCCTTTGTGCGGGGGGGAGCGGCT
CGGGGGGTGCGTGCGTGTGTGTGTGCGTGGGGAGCGCCGCGTGCGGCCCGCGCTGCCCGGCGGCTGTGAG
CGCTGCGGGCGCGGCGCGGGGCTTTGTGCGCTCCGCGTGTGCGCGAGGGGAGCGCGGCCGGGGGCGGTGC
CCCGCGGTGCGGGGGGGCTGCGAGGGGAACAAAGGCTGCGTGCGGGGTGTGTGCGTGGGGGGGTGAGCAG
GGGGTGTGGGCGCGGCGGTCGGGCTGTAACCCCCCCCTGCACCCCCCTCCCCGAGTTGCTGAGCACGGCC
CGGCTTCGGGTGCGGGGCTCCGTGCGGGGCGTGGCGCGGGGCTCGCCGTGCCGGGCGGGGGGTGGCGGCA
GGTGGGGGTGCCGGGCGGGGCGGGGCCGCCTCGGGCCGGGGAGGGCTCGGGGGAGGGGCGCGGCGGCCCC
CGGAGCGCCGGCGGCTGTCGAGGCGCGGCGAGCCGCAGCCATTGCCTTTTATGGTAATCGTGCGAGAGGG
CGCAGGGACTTCCTTTGTCCCAAATCTGTGCGGAGCCGAAATCTGGGAGGCGCCGCCGCACCCCCTCTAG
CGGGCGCGGGGCGAAGCGGTGCGGCGCCGGCAGGAAGGAAATGGGCGGGGAGGGCCTTCGTGCGTCGCCG
CGCCGCCGTCCCCTTCTCCCTCTCCAGCCTCGGGGCTGTCCGCGGGGGGACGGCTGCCTTCGGGGGGGAC
GGGGCAGGGCGGGGTTCGGCTTCTGGCGTGTGACCGGCGGCTCTAGAGCCTCTGCTAACCATGTTCATGC
CTTCTTCTTTTTCCTACAGCTCCTGGGCAACGTGCTGGTTATTGTGCTGTCTCATCATTTTGGCAAAGAA
TTCACCATGTCCGTCCTGACTCCACTGCTGCTGAGGGGCCTGACTGGGTCCGCACGCCGCCTGCCTGTCC
CAAGAGCCAAAATCCATAGCCTGGGCGGGTCTGGAGGCATGAGTCTGAGGCAGCACCAGCATCCTCTGAT
CCAGCGCCTGGCCGATCGAATCGAGGCAATTTGGCAGGCCTTCTTTCCCCTGGCACCTTACGCCCTGCCA
GAAGACCTGGGCTATGTGGAGGGAAAACTGGAGGGCGAACGCCTGACAATCGAGAACCACTGCTATCAGG
CCCCCCCTTTTCGGAAGCTGCATCTGGAACTGGCTAGAGTGGGCGAGTCTCTGGACATTCTGCACTGCGT
CATGTTTCCCGAGCCTAGATACGATCTGCCCATGTTCGGATGTGACCTGGTGGGGGGACGCGGACAGATC
AGTGCCGCTATTGTGGATCTGTCACCAGTCACTGGACAGCTGCCAGCAGCATACACCTGCGCTCTGAATG
CACTGCCTAAGCTGACCTTTAGACAGCCAAGGGAGCTGCCACCATGGGGACATATCTTCTCTCCCTTTTG
TATCTTCATTAGACCTCAGGGCGAAGCCGAGGAACAGCAGTTCCTGGATAGGATTGGGGAGTATCTGACT
CTGCACTGCCAGCTGAGCCAGCAGGCAGTGCCTACCGACCATCCACAGGCCGTCATCGCTGGACAGCGGC
AGTACTGTCAGCAGCAGCAGCAGAACGATAAAACTCGGAGAGTGCTGGAAAAGGCTTTTGGCGTCCCATG
GGCAGAGAGATACATGACCACAGTGCTGTTCGATGTGCCTCCAGTGGACTATAAGGACGATGACGATAAA
GGCAGCGGGGCCACCAACTTCTCCCTGCTGAAGCAGGCTGGCGACGTGGAGGAAAATCCAGGACCCGGCA
TGTCAGTCCTGACACCTCTGCTGCTGCGAGGACTGACTGGAAGCGCCAGGCGCCTGCCTGTGCCACGAGC
AAAAATCCACTCACTGGGCGGGAGCGGAGGCATGTACCCCTATGATGTCCCTGACTACGCCATGACTACC
AGCCTGGCTACAAAGCTGAGGGAAGGCACTAAGAAAGCTCATACCATGGCAGAGAACGTGGGGTTTGTCC
GGTGTTTCCTGAAGGGAACTGTGGAGAAAAGCTCCTATAGAAAGCTGGTGGCCTCTCTGTACCACGTCTA
TAGTGCTATGGAGCAGGAAATGGAGCGCCTGAAAGACCATCCAATCGTGGGCAAGATCTACTTTCCCGAA
CTGAACAGGAAGTCTAGTCTGGAGCGCGATCTGACATACTATTTCGGGTCCAATTGGAGGGAGGAAATTC
CCCCTTCTCCCGCAACTCAGGCCTACGTGGCTCGCATCCACGAAGTCGCAAACACCGCCCCTGAGCTGCT
GGTGGCCCATAGTTACACACGGTATCTGGGAGACCTGTCAGGGGGACAGATCCTGAAGGGCATTGCTGAA
CGGGCAATGAATCTGCAGGATGGGGAGGGAACCGCCTTCTACAGATTCGAAAGTATCTCAGACGAGAAGG
CCTTCAAACAGCTGTATCGACAGCGGCTGGATGAACTGCCCGTGGACGAGGCTACAGCAGATAGAATTGT
GGACGAGGCTAACGCTGCATTTGGCATGAATATGAAGATCTTCCAGGAACTGGAGGGCAACCTGATCCGG
GCCATTGGGCAGCTGCTGTTTAATACCCTGACACGACGGAAACAGAGAGGCAGCACCGAGCTGGCCACAG
CTGATGGCTCAGGGGCAACCAACTTCAGCCTGCTGAAGCAGGCCGGAGACGTGGAAGAGAATCCAGGACC
TATGTCCGTCCTGACCCCACTGCTGCTGAGGGGACTGACAGGATCTGCAAGAAGGCTGCCAGTGCCCAGA
GCCAAAATTCACTCCCTGGGAGGCTCTGGAGGCATGGAGCAGAAGCTGATCAGCGAGGAAGATCTGATGG
CCTCCTATACAGTGAAACTGATCACTCCCGACGGCGAATCAAGCATTGAGTGCTCCGACGATACCTACAT
CCTGGATGCAGCTGAGGAAGCAGGGCTGGACCTGCCTTATTCTTGTAGGGCAGGAGCCTGCAGTACTTGT
GCAGGCAAGATTACCGCCGGGAGCGTGGATCAGAGTGACCAGTCATTTCTGGACGATGACCAGATCGAAG
CTGGCTACGTGCTGACATGCGTCGCATATCCCACTTCCGATTGTACTATTGAGACCCACAAAGAGGAAGA
CCTGTACGGATCCGGCGCTACAAACTTCTCTCTGCTGAAGCAGGCAGGGGACGTGGAGGAAAATCCTGGA
CCAATGAGTGTCCTGACTCCCCTGCTGCTGAGAGGACTGACCGGAAGCGCCCGCCGACTGCCCGTGCCTA
GAGCTAAGATCCATAGTCTGGGGGGATCAGGCGGGATGTACAGCCCAGGATATGTGGCCACCAGCAGCCG
GCAGTCCGATGCAGGAAACAGGCTGTTCGTGTACGAGGTCATCGGCCTGAGCCAGTCCACTATGACCGAT
GGGCTGGACTATCCCATTCGGAGATCTGGAAGTACATTCATCACTGTGCCTCTGAAACGAATGAATCAGG
AGATGAGGCGCATCACCCGGATGGGAGGCAAAATCGTGTCAATTAAGCCTCTGGAAGGCGACAGCCCACT
GCCACACACAGAGGGAATTGCCAAGCCATCACAGAGCGAAGGGTCCGGATCTGAGGCTGTGGCAAACCCT
GCTCCAGAAAGCAACAAGACTATGACAACTACCCCTAAGGAGAAGAAAGCCGATGACATCCCAGTGAACA
TCTACAGGCCAAAAACCCCCTATATTGGGAAGGTGCTGGAAAATTACCCACTGGTCCGCGAGGGAGCTAT
CGGAACCGTGCAGCACCTGACATTTGATCTGTCTGCCGGCGACCTGCGGTATCTGGAAGGGCAGAGTATC
GGAATCATTCCACCCGGAGAGGATGACAAGGGCAAACCTCACAAACTGAGGCTGTACAGCATTGCCTCCA
CACGCCATGGGGATTTCGGAGATGACAAGACTGTGAGCCTGTGCGTCAGACAGCTGGAATACCAGAACGA
AGCAGGAGAGACCGTGCAGGGAGTCTGCTCCACATACCTGTGCAATATCAAAGAGGGCGATGACATCGCC
ATTACCGGCCCAGTGGGGAAGGAAATGCTGCTGCCTCCAGATGAGGACGCAAACATTGTCATGCTGGCCA
CAGGCACTGGGATCGCCCCCTTTCGGGCTTTCCTGTGGAGAATGTTCAAAGAACAGCACGAGGACTACAA
GTTTAAAGGCCTGGCCTGGCTGATCTTCGGGATTCCAAAGTCTGAGAATATCCTGTATAAAGATGACCTG
GAAAAGATGGCAGCCGAGTTTCCCGATAACTTCCGCCTGACATACGCTATTAGCCGAGAACAGCAGAATG
CAGAGGGGGGACGAATGTATATCCAGCACCGGGTGGCCGAGAACGCTGAGGAACTGTGGAACCTGATGCA
GAATCCAAAAACCCATACATACATGTGCGGACTGAAGGGCATGGAACCCGGGATCGACGAGGCCTTTACC
GCCCTGGCTGAACAGAATGGAAAGGAGTGGACAACTTTCCAGAGAGAGATGAAGAAAGAACATAGATGGC
ACGTCGAGACCTACATGGCTTCAATGACAGGAGGACAGCAGATGGGGTAGCGGCCGCCACCGCGGTGGAG
CTCCAGCTTTTGTTCCCTTTAGTGAGGGTTAATTGCGCGCTTGGCGTAATCATGGTCATAGCTGTTTCCT
GTGTGAAATTGTTATCCGCTAATTCACTCCTCAGGTGCAGGCTGCCTATCAGAAGGTGGTGGCTGGTGTG
GCCAATGCCCTGGCTCACAAATACCACTGAGATCTTTTTCCCTCTGCCAAAAATTATGGGGACATCATGA
AGCCCCTTGAGCATCTGACTTCTGGCTAATAAAGGAAATTTATTTTCATTGCAATAGTGTGTTGGAATTT
TTTGTGTCTCTCACTCGGAAGGACATATGGGAGGGCAAATCATTTAAAACATCAGAATGAGTATTTGGTT
TAGAGTTTGGCAACATATGCCCATATGCTGGCTGCCATGAACAAAGGTTGGCTATAAAGAGGTCATCAGT
ATATGAAACAGCCCCCTGCTGTCCATTCCTTATTCCATAGAAAAGCCTTGACTTGAGGTTAGATTTTTTT
TATATTTTGTTTTGTGTTATTTTTTTCTTTAACATCCCTAAAATTTTCCTTACATGTTTTACTAGCCAGA
TTTTTCCTCCTCTCCTGACTACTCCCAGTCATAGCTGTCCCTCTTCTCTTATGGAGATCCCTCGACCTGC
AGCCCAAGCTTGGCGTAATCATGGTCATAGCTGTTTCCTGTGTGAAATTGTTATCCGCTCACAATTCCAC
ACAACATACGAGCCGGAAGCATAAAGTGTAAAGCCTGGGGTGCCTAATGAGTGAGCTAACTCACATTAAT
TGCGTTGCGCTCACTGCCCGCTTTCCAGTCGGGAAACCTGTCGTGCCAGCGGATCCGCATCTCAATTAGT
CAGCAACCATAGTCCCGCCCCTAACTCCGCCCATCCCGCCCCTAACTCCGCCCAGTTCCGCCCATTCTCC
GCCCCATGGCTGACTAATTTTTTTTATTTATGCAGAGGCCGAGGCCGCCTCGGCCTCTGAGCTATTCCAG
AAGTAGTGAGGAGGCTTTTTTGGAGGCCTAGGCTTTTGCAAAAAGCTAACTTGTTTATTGCAGCTTATAA
TGGTTACAAATAAAGCAATAGCATCACAAATTTCACAAATAAAGCATTTTTTTCACTGCATTCTAGTTGT
GGTTTGTCCAAACTCATCAATGTATCTTATCATGTCTGGATCCGCTGCATTAATGAATCGGCCAACGCGC
GGGGAGAGGCGGTTTGCGTATTGGGCGCTCTTCCGCTTCCTCGCTCACTGACTCGCTGCGCTCGGTCGTT
CGGCTGCGGCGAGCGGTATCAGCTCACTCAAAGGCGGTAATACGGTTATCCACAGAATCAGGGGATAACG
CAGGAAAGAACATGTGAGCAAAAGGCCAGCAAAAGGCCAGGAACCGTAAAAAGGCCGCGTTGCTGGCGTT
TTTCCATAGGCTCCGCCCCCCTGACGAGCATCACAAAAATCGACGCTCAAGTCAGAGGTGGCGAAACCCG
ACAGGACTATAAAGATACCAGGCGTTTCCCCCTGGAAGCTCCCTCGTGCGCTCTCCTGTTCCGACCCTGC
CGCTTACCGGATACCTGTCCGCCTTTCTCCCTTCGGGAAGCGTGGCGCTTTCTCATAGCTCACGCTGTAG
GTATCTCAGTTCGGTGTAGGTCGTTCGCTCCAAGCTGGGCTGTGTGCACGAACCCCCCGTTCAGCCCGAC
CGCTGCGCCTTATCCGGTAACTATCGTCTTGAGTCCAACCCGGTAAGACACGACTTATCGCCACTGGCAG
CAGCCACTGGTAACAGGATTAGCAGAGCGAGGTATGTAGGCGGTGCTACAGAGTTCTTGAAGTGGTGGCC
TAACTACGGCTACACTAGAAGAACAGTATTTGGTATCTGCGCTCTGCTGAAGCCAGTTACCTTCGGAAAA
AGAGTTGGTAGCTCTTGATCCGGCAAACAAACCACCGCTGGTAGCGGTGGTTTTTTTGTTTGCAAGCAGC
AGATTACGCGCAGAAAAAAAGGATCTCAAGAAGATCCTTTGATCTTTTCTACGGGGTCTGACGCTCAGTG
GAACGAAAACTCACGTTAAGGGATTTTGGTCATGAGATTATCAAAAAGGATCTTCACCTAGATCCTTTTA
AATTAAAAATGAAGTTTTAAATCAATCTAAAGTATATATGAGTAAACTTGGTCTGACAGTTACCAATGCT
TAATCAGTGAGGCACCTATCTCAGCGATCTGTCTATTTCGTTCATCCATAGTTGCCTGACTCCCCGTCGT
GTAGATAACTACGATACGGGAGGGCTTACCATCTGGCCCCAGTGCTGCAATGATACCGCGAGACCCACGC
TCACCGGCTCCAGATTTATCAGCAATAAACCAGCCAGCCGGAAGGGCCGAGCGCAGAAGTGGTCCTGCAA
CTTTATCCGCCTCCATCCAGTCTATTAATTGTTGCCGGGAAGCTAGAGTAAGTAGTTCGCCAGTTAATAG
TTTGCGCAACGTTGTTGCCATTGCTACAGGCATCGTGGTGTCACGCTCGTCGTTTGGTATGGCTTCATTC
AGCTCCGGTTCCCAACGATCAAGGCGAGTTACATGATCCCCCATGTTGTGCAAAAAAGCGGTTAGCTCCT
TCGGTCCTCCGATCGTTGTCAGAAGTAAGTTGGCCGCAGTGTTATCACTCATGGTTATGGCAGCACTGCA
TAATTCTCTTACTGTCATGCCATCCGTAAGATGCTTTTCTGTGACTGGTGAGTACTCAACCAAGTCATTC
TGAGAATAGTGTATGCGGCGACCGAGTTGCTCTTGCCCGGCGTCAATACGGGATAATACCGCGCCACATA
GCAGAACTTTAAAAGTGCTCATCATTGGAAAACGTTCTTCGGGGCGAAAACTCTCAAGGATCTTACCGCT
GTTGAGATCCAGTTCGATGTAACCCACTCGTGCACCCAACTGATCTTCAGCATCTTTTACTTTCACCAGC
GTTTCTGGGTGAGCAAAAACAGGAAGGCAAAATGCCGCAAAAAAGGGAATAAGGGCGACACGGAAATGTT
GAATACTCATACTCTTCCTTTTTCAATATTATTGAAGCATTTATCAGGGTTATTGTCTCATGAGCGGATA
CATATTTGAATGTATTTAGAAAAATAAACAAATAGGGGTTCCGCGCACATTTCCCCGAAAAGTGCCACCT
G
Features (pLannotate 1.2.2; 32 found; start..end, strand, type, name):
     87..301     -  promoter       H1 promoter: human H1 RNA promoter
    310..689     +  enhancer       CMV enhancer: human cytomegalovirus immediate early enhancer
    691..966     +  promoter       chicken β-actin promoter: No description available
    967..1979    +  intron         chimeric intron: chimera between introns from chicken β-actin and rabbit β-globin
   1977..2045    +  CDS            HBB (fragment): HBB_LEPEU - Experimental evidence at protein level: Swiss-Prot protein existence level 1. Involved in oxygen transport from the lung to the various peripheral tissues. From Lepus europaeus (European hare).
   2037..2123    +  CDS            COX8A (fragment): COX8A_HUMAN - Also known as COX8, COX8L. Experimental evidence at protein level: Swiss-Prot protein existence level 1. Component of the cytochrome c oxidase, the last enzyme in the mitochondrial electron transport chain which drives oxidative phosphorylation. The respiratory chain contains 3 multisubunit complexes succinate dehydrogenase (complex II, CII), ubiquinol- cytochrome c oxidoreductase (cytochrome b-c1 complex, complex III, CIII) and cytochrome c oxidase (complex IV, CIV), that cooperate to transfer electrons derived from NADH and succinate to molecular oxygen, creating an electrochem
   2139..2846    +  CDS            pcyA: PCYA_THEEB - Protein inferred from homology: Swiss-Prot protein existence level 3. Catalyzes the four-electron reduction of biliverdin IX-alpha (2-electron reduction at both the A and D rings); the reaction proceeds via an isolatable 2-electron intermediate, 181,182-dihydrobiliverdin. From Thermosynechococcus elongatus (strain BP-1).
   2846..2863    +  CDS            3xFLAG (fragment): three tandem FLAG® epitope tags
   2913..2929    +  CDS            T2A (fragment): 2A peptide from Thosea asigna virus capsid protein Eukaryotic ribosomes fail to insert a peptide bond between the Gly and Pro residues, yielding separate polypeptides.
   2940..3026    +  CDS            COX8A (fragment): COX8A_HUMAN - Also known as COX8, COX8L. Experimental evidence at protein level: Swiss-Prot protein existence level 1. Component of the cytochrome c oxidase, the last enzyme in the mitochondrial electron transport chain which drives oxidative phosphorylation. The respiratory chain contains 3 multisubunit complexes succinate dehydrogenase (complex II, CII), ubiquinol- cytochrome c oxidoreductase (cytochrome b-c1 complex, complex III, CIII) and cytochrome c oxidase (complex IV, CIV), that cooperate to transfer electrons derived from NADH and succinate to molecular oxygen, creating an electrochem
   3072..3788    +  CDS            pbsA1: HO1_SYNY3 - Experimental evidence at protein level: Swiss-Prot protein existence level 1. Catalyzes the opening of the heme ring with the release of iron. Key enzyme in the synthesis of the chromophoric part of the photosynthetic antennae. From Synechocystis sp. (strain PCC 6803 / Kazusa).
   3852..3959    +  CDS            COX8A (fragment): COX8A_HUMAN - Also known as COX8, COX8L. Experimental evidence at protein level: Swiss-Prot protein existence level 1. Component of the cytochrome c oxidase, the last enzyme in the mitochondrial electron transport chain which drives oxidative phosphorylation. The respiratory chain contains 3 multisubunit complexes succinate dehydrogenase (complex II, CII), ubiquinol- cytochrome c oxidoreductase (cytochrome b-c1 complex, complex III, CIII) and cytochrome c oxidase (complex IV, CIV), that cooperate to transfer electrons derived from NADH and succinate to molecular oxygen, creating an electrochem
   3987..4277    +  CDS            petF: FER_SYNY3 - Also known as fed. Experimental evidence at protein level: Swiss-Prot protein existence level 1. Ferredoxins are iron-sulfur proteins that transfer electrons in a wide variety of metabolic reactions. From Synechocystis sp. (strain PCC 6803 / Kazusa).
   4317..4336    +  CDS            T2A (fragment): 2A peptide from Thosea asigna virus capsid protein Eukaryotic ribosomes fail to insert a peptide bond between the Gly and Pro residues, yielding separate polypeptides.
   4344..4430    +  CDS            COX8A (fragment): COX8A_HUMAN - Also known as COX8, COX8L. Experimental evidence at protein level: Swiss-Prot protein existence level 1. Component of the cytochrome c oxidase, the last enzyme in the mitochondrial electron transport chain which drives oxidative phosphorylation. The respiratory chain contains 3 multisubunit complexes succinate dehydrogenase (complex II, CII), ubiquinol- cytochrome c oxidoreductase (cytochrome b-c1 complex, complex III, CIII) and cytochrome c oxidase (complex IV, CIV), that cooperate to transfer electrons derived from NADH and succinate to molecular oxygen, creating an electrochem
   4446..5684    +  CDS            petH: FENR_SYNY3 - Experimental evidence at protein level: Swiss-Prot protein existence level 1. From Synechocystis sp. (strain PCC 6803 / Kazusa).
   5719..5743    -  misc_feature   MCS (fragment): pBluescript multiple cloning site
   5756..5774    -  promoter       T3 promoter: promoter for bacteriophage T3 RNA polymerase
   5833..5907    +  CDS            HBB (fragment): HBB_PONPY - Experimental evidence at transcript level: Swiss-Prot protein existence level 2. Involved in oxygen transport from the lung to the various peripheral tissues. From Pongo pygmaeus (Bornean orangutan).
   5978..6033    +  polyA_signal   β-globin poly(A) signal: rabbit β-globin polyadenylation signal (Gil and Proudfoot, 1987)
   6418..6434    -  protein_bind   lac operator: The lac repressor binds to the lac operator to inhibit transcription in E. coli. This inhibition can be relieved by adding lactose or isopropyl-β-D-thiogalactopyranoside (IPTG). lac repressor encoded by lacI
   6442..6472    -  promoter       lac promoter: promoter for the E. coli lac operon
   6487..6508    -  protein_bind   CAP binding site: CAP binding activates transcription in the presence of cAMP. E. coli catabolite activator protein
   6521..6560    -  CDS            lacI (fragment): lac repressor; lacI; The lac repressor binds to the lac operator to inhibit transcription in E. coli. This inhibition can be relieved by adding lactose or isopropyl-β-D-thiogalactopyranoside (IPTG).
   6567..6589    +  promoter       SV40 promoter (fragment): SV40 enhancer and early promoter
   6613..6748    +  rep_origin     SV40 ori: SV40 origin of replication
   6768..6902    +  polyA_signal   SV40 poly(A) signal: SV40 polyadenylation signal
   6904..6958    -  CDS            lacI (fragment): lac repressor; lacI; The lac repressor binds to the lac operator to inhibit transcription in E. coli. This inhibition can be relieved by adding lactose or isopropyl-β-D-thiogalactopyranoside (IPTG).
   7141..7729    -  rep_origin     ori: high-copy-number ColE1/pMB1/pBR322/pUC origin of replication
   7900..8760    -  CDS            AmpR: β-lactamase; bla; confers resistance to ampicillin, carbenicillin, and related antibiotics
   8761..8865    -  promoter       AmpR promoter: bla
   8891..21      -  misc_feature   MCS (fragment) (across the origin): pBluescript multiple cloning site
