[The description below was written by a language model from this plasmid's Addgene catalogue record and pLannotate feature annotations shown in this document.]
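Description:
pCAGGS-PHFF-sh-mBVRA is a mammalian expression plasmid built on the pCAGGS backbone that equips mammalian cells to synthesize the cyanobacterial chromophore phycocyanobilin (PCB) while knocking down mouse biliverdin reductase A. It is propagated in E. coli through a high-copy ColE1/pUC-type origin with ampicillin selection. The backbone also carries an SV40 origin, which can support episomal replication in cells expressing large T antigen. The catalogue lists a total size of 8,551 bp, whereas the depositor's full sequence is 8,891 nt; the record does not explain this difference.

The main payload is a single codon-optimized open reading frame driven by the CAG promoter (CMV enhancer, chicken β-actin promoter and chimeric intron) and terminated by the rabbit β-globin poly(A) signal. It encodes four enzymes separated by P2A self-cleaving peptides, which the automated annotation picks up only as partial T2A-like matches. These are PcyA with a C-terminal FLAG tag, HA-tagged heme oxygenase 1, Myc-tagged ferredoxin, and ferredoxin-NADP+ reductase with a C-terminal T7 tag. PcyA and HO1 derive from Thermosynechococcus elongatus BP-1, and Fd and Fnr from Synechocystis sp. PCC 6803. Each protein is preceded by a mitochondria-targeting sequence, annotated as a COX8A fragment. HO1 opens the heme ring to give biliverdin, PcyA reduces biliverdin to PCB, and Fd and Fnr supply the electrons.

A separate human H1 promoter, oriented opposite to the CAG cassette, drives a 67 bp shRNA against mouse BVRA. According to the depositor, this knockdown allows PCB to accumulate further. The associated publication concerns PCB synthesis in mammalian cells for optogenetic control of cell signaling.
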