Addgene plasmid #100286: pCAGGS-PHFF-sh-mBVRA
Purpose: Expression vector for phycocyanobilin (PCB) synthesis and shRNA for mouse BVRA gene in mammalian cells
Depositing lab: Kazuhiro Aoki. Depositing organization: National Institute for Basic Biology. Publication: Efficient synthesis of phycocyanobilin in mammalian cells for optogenetic control of cell signaling. Uda Y, Goto Y, Oda S, Kohchi T, Matsuda M, Aoki K. Proc Natl Acad Sci U S A. 2017 Oct 24. pii: 201707190. doi: 10.1073/pnas.1707190114. PubMed 29078307.
Backbone
  Vector backbone: pCAGGS
  Backbone manufacturer: Junichi Miyazaki (Osaka University, Japan)
  Backbone size w/o insert (bp): 4870
  Total vector size (bp): 8551
  Vector type: Mammalian Expression
Growth in bacteria
  Bacterial resistance: Ampicillin, 100 μg/mL
  Growth temperature: 37°C
  Growth strain: DH5alpha
  Copy number: High Copy
Gene/Insert 1
  Gene/Insert name: MTS-PcyA-FLAG-P2A-MTS-HA-HO1-P2A-MTS-Myc-Fd-P2A-MTS-Fnr-T7 (synthetic genes) (alt names: PHFF (synthetic genes); PcyA (Phycocyanobilin:ferredoxin oxidoreductase), HO1 (Heme Oxigenase 1), Fd (Ferredoxin), Fnr (Ferredoxin-NADP+ reductase))
  Species: Thermosynechococcus elongatus bp-1 for PcyA and HO1, and Synechocystis sp. PCC 6803 for Fd and Fnr.
  Insert size (bp): 3681
  Mutation: All genes are codon-optimized for expression in human cells.
  Promoter: CAG promoter
  Tag / fusion protein: Mitochondria-targeting sequence (MTS), HA, Myc (N terminal on insert); FLAG, T7 (C terminal on insert)
  Cloning method: Restriction Enzyme; 5′ cloning site EcoRI (not destroyed); 3′ cloning site NotI (not destroyed)
  Sequencing primers: 5′ catgttcatgccttcttctttttcc; 3′ agatgctcaaggggcttcatgatg
Gene/Insert 2
  Gene/Insert name: shRNA for mouse BVRA (alt name: sh-mBVRA)
  Insert size (bp): 67
  Promoter: H1 promoter
  Cloning method: Gibson Cloning
  Sequencing primers: 5′ See map; 3′ See map
Terms and licenses: Academic/Nonprofit Terms; Industry Terms: Not Available to Industry
Depositor comments: Expression vector for Phycocyanobilin (PCB) synthesis in mammalian cells. In addition, shRNA targeting to mouse BVRA is expressed so that PCB is further accumulated.
How to cite: pCAGGS-PHFF-sh-mBVRA was a gift from Kazuhiro Aoki (Addgene plasmid # 100286 ; http://n2t.net/addgene:100286 ; RRID:Addgene_100286)
