>Addgene plasmid #100286 | pCAGGS-PHFF-sh-mBVRA | addgene partial sequence | sequence record 193840 | Addgene Partial NGS Result
GGGGAGGGCTCGGGGGAGGGGCGCGGCGGCCCCCGGAGCGCCGGCGGCTGTCGAGGCGCGGCGAGCCGCA
GCCATTGCCTTTTATGGTAATCGTGCGAGAGGGCGCAGGGACTTCCTTTGTCCCAAATCTGTGCGGAGCC
GAAATCTGGGAGGCGCCGCCGCACCCCCTCTAGCGGGCGCGGGGCGAAGCGGTGCGGCGCCGGCAGGAAG
GAAATGGGCGGGGAGGGCCTTCGTGCGTCGCCGCGCCGCCGTCCCCTTCTCCCTCTCCAGCCTCGGGGCT
GTCCGCGGGGGGACGGCTGCCTTCGGGGGGGACGGGGCAGGGCGGGGTTCGGCTTCTGGCGTGTGACCGG
CGGCTCTAGAGCCTCTGCTAACCATGTTCATGCCTTCTTCTTTTTCCTACAGCTCCTGGGCAACGTGCTG
GTTATTGTGCTGTCTCATCATTTTGGCAAAGAATTCACCATGTCCGTCCTGACTCCACTGCTGCTGAGGG
GCCTGACTGGGTCCGCACGCCGCCTGCCTGTCCCAAGAGCCAAAATCCATAGCCTGGGCGGGTCTGGAGG
CATGAGTCTGAGGCAGCACCAGCATCCTCTGATCCAGCGCCTGGCCGATCGAATCGAGGCAATTTGGCAG
GCCTTCTTTCCCCTGGCACCTTACGCCCTGCCAGAAGACCTGGGCTATGTGGAGGGAAAACTGGAGGGCG
AACGCCTGACAATCGAGAACCACTGCTATCAGGCCCCCCCTTTTCGGAAGCTGCATCTGGAACTGGCTAG
AGTGGGCGAGTCTCTGGACATTCTGCACTGCGTCATGTTTCCCGAGCCTAGATACGATCTGCCCATGTTC
GGATGTGACCTGGTGGGGGGACGCGGACAGATCAGTGCCGCTATTGTGGATCTGTCACCAGTCACTGGAC
AGCTGCCAGCAGCATACACCTGCGCTCTGAATGCACTGCCTAAGCTGACCTTTAGACAGCCAAGGGAGCT
GCCACCATGGGGACATATCTTCTCTCCCTTTTGTATCTTCATTAGACCTCAGGGCGAAGCCGAGGAACAG
CAGTTCCTGGATAGGATTGGGGAGTATCTGACTCTGCACTGCCAGCTGAGCCAGCAGGCAGTGCCTACCG
ACCATCCACAGGCCGTCATCGCTGGACAGCGGCAGTACTGTCAGCAGCAGCAGCAGAACGATAAAACTCG
GAGAGTGCTGGAAAAGGCTTTTGGCGTCCCATGGGCAGAGAGATACATGACCACAGTGCTGTTCGATGTG
CCTCCAGTGGACTATAAGGACGATGACGATAAAGGCAGCGGGGCCACCAACTTCTCCCTGCTGAAGCAGG
CTGGCGACGTGGAGGAAAATCCAGGACCCGGCATGTCAGTCCTGACACCTCTGCTGCTGCGAGGACTGAC
TGGAAGCGCCAGGCGCCTGCCTGTGCCACGAGCAAAAATCCACTCACTGGGCGGGAGCGGAGGCATGTAC
CCCTATGATGTCCCTGACTACGCCATGACTACCAGCCTGGCTACAAAGCTGAGGGAAGGCACTAAGAAAG
CTCATACCATGGCAGAGAACGTGGGGTTTGTCCGGTGTTTCCTGAAGGGAACTGTGGAGAAAAGCTCCTA
TAGAAAGCTGGTGGCCTCTCTGTACCACGTCTATAGTGCTATGGAGCAGGAAATGGAGCGCCTGAAAGAC
CATCCAATCGTGGGCAAGATCTACTTTCCCGAACTGAACAGGAAGTCTAGTCTGGAGCGCGATCTGACAT
ACTATTTCGGGTCCAATTGGAGGGAGGAAATTCCCCCTTCTCCCGCAACTCAGGCCTACGTGGCTCGCAT
CCACGAAGTCGCAAACACCGCCCCTGAGCTGCTGGTGGCCCATAGTTACACACGGTATCTGGGAGACCTG
TCAGGGGGACAGATCCTGAAGGGCATTGCTGAACGGGCAATGAATCTGCAGGATGGGGAGGGAACCGCCT
TCTACAGATTCGAAAGTATCTCAGACGAGAAGGCCTTCAAACAGCTGTATCGACAGCGGCTGGATGAACT
GCCCGTGGACGAGGCTACAGCAGATAGAATTGTGGACGAGGCTAACGCTGCATTTGGCATGAATATGAAG
ATCTTCCAGGAACTGGAGGGCAACCTGATCCGGGCCATTGGGCAGCTGCTGTTTAATACCCTGACACGAC
GGAAACAGAGAGGCAGCACCGAGCTGGCCACAGCTGATGGCTCAGGGGCAACCAACTTCAGCCTGCTGAA
GCAGGCCGGAGACGTGGAAGAGAATCCAGGACCTATGTCCGTCCTGACCCCACTGCTGCTGAGGGGACTG
ACAGGATCTGCAAGAAGGCTGCCAGTGCCCAGAGCCAAAATTCACTCCCTGGGAGGCTCTGGAGGCATGG
AGCAGAAGCTGATCAGCGAGGAAGATCTGATGGCCTCCTATACAGTGAAACTGATCACTCCCGACGGCGA
ATCAAGCATTGAGTGCTCCGACGATACCTACATCCTGGATGCAGCTGAGGAAGCAGGGCTGGACCTGCCT
TATTCTTGTAGGGCAGGAGCCTGCAGTACTTGTGCAGGCAAGATTACCGCCGGGAGCGTGGATCAGAGTG
ACCAGTCATTTCTGGACGATGACCAGATCGAAGCTGGCTACGTGCTGACATGCGTCGCATATCCCACTTC
CGATTGTACTATTGAGACCCACAAAGAGGAAGACCTGTACGGATCCGGCGCTACAAACTTCTCTCTGCTG
AAGCAGGCAGGGGACGTGGAGGAAAATCCTGGACCAATGAGTGTCCTGACTCCCCTGCTGCTGAGAGGAC
TGACCGGAAGCGCCCGCCGACTGCCCGTGCCTAGAGCTAAGATCCATAGTCTGGGGGGATCAGGCGGGAT
GTACAGCCCAGGATATGTGGCCACCAGCAGCCGGCAGTCCGATGCAGGAAACAGGCTGTTCGTGTACGAG
GTCATCGGCCTGAGCCAGTCCACTATGACCGATGGGCTGGACTATCCCATTCGGAGATCTGGAAGTACAT
TCATCACTGTGCCTCTGAAACGAATGAATCAGGAGATGAGGCGCATCACCCGGATGGGAGGCAAAATCGT
GTCAATTAAGCCTCTGGAAGGCGACAGCCCACTGCCACACACAGAGGGAATTGCCAAGCCATCACAGAGC
GAAGGGTCCGGATCTGAGGCTGTGGCAAACCCTGCTCCAGAAAGCAACAAGACTATGACAACTACCCCTA
AGGAGAAGAAAGCCGATGACATCCCAGTGAACATCTACAGGCCAAAAACCCCCTATATTGGGAAGGTGCT
GGAAAATTACCCACTGGTCCGCGAGGGAGCTATCGGAACCGTGCAGCACCTGACATTTGATCTGTCTGCC
GGCGACCTGCGGTATCTGGAAGGGCAGAGTATCGGAATCATTCCACCCGGAGAGGATGACAAGGGCAAAC
CTCACAAACTGAGGCTGTACAGCATTGCCTCCACACGCCATGGGGATTTCGGAGATGACAAGACTGTGAG
CCTGTGCGTCAGACAGCTGGAATACCAGAACGAAGCAGGAGAGACCGTGCAGGGAGTCTGCTCCACATAC
CTGTGCAATATCAAAGAGGGCGATGACATCGCCATTACCGGCCCAGTGGGGAAGGAAATGCTGCTGCCTC
CAGATGAGGACGCAAACATTGTCATGCTGGCCACAGGCACTGGGATCGCCCCCTTTCGGGCTTTCCTGTG
GAGAATGTTCAAAGAACAGCACGAGGACTACAAGTTTAAAGGCCTGGCCTGGCTGATCTTCGGGATTCCA
AAGTCTGAGAATATCCTGTATAAAGATGACCTGGAAAAGATGGCAGCCGAGTTTCCCGATAACTTCCGCC
TGACATACGCTATTAGCCGAGAACAGCAGAATGCAGAGGGGGGACGAATGTATATCCAGCACCGGGTGGC
CGAGAACGCTGAGGAACTGTGGAACCTGATGCAGAATCCAAAAACCCATACATACATGTGCGGACTGAAG
GGCATGGAACCCGGGATCGACGAGGCCTTTACCGCCCTGGCTGAACAGAATGGAAAGGAGTGGACAACTT
TCCAGAGAGAGATGAAGAAAGAACATAGATGGCACGTCGAGACCTACATGGCTTCAATGACAGGAGGACA
GCAGATGGGGTAGCGGCCGCCACCGCGGTGGAGCTCCAGCTTTTGTTCCCTTTAGTGAGGGTTAATTGCG
CGCTTGGCGTAATCATGGTCATAGCTGTTTCCTGTGTGAAATTGTTATCCGCTAATTCACTCCTCAGGTG
CAGGCTGCCTATCAGAAGGTGGTGGCTGGTGTGGCCAATGCCCTGGCTCACAAATACCACTGAGATCTTT
TTCCCTCTGCCAAAAATTATGGGGACATCATGAAGCCCCTTGAGCATCTGACTTCTGGCTAATAAAGGAA
ATTTATTTTCATTGCAATAGTGTGTTGGAATTTTTTGTGTCTCTCACTCGGAAGGACATATGGGAGGGCA
AATCATTTAAAACATCAGAATGAGTATTTGGTTTAGAGTTTGGCAACATATGCCCATATGCTGGCTGCCA
TGAACAAAGGTTGGCTATAAAGAGGTCATCAGTATATGAAACAGCCCCCTGCTGTCCATTCCTTATTCCA
TAGAAAAGCCTTGACTTGAGGTTAGATTTTTTTTATATTTTGTTTTGTGTTATTTTTTTCTTTAACATCC
CTAAAATTTTCCTTACATGTTTTACTAGCCAGATTTTTCCTCCTCTCCTGACTACTCCCAGTCATAGCTG
TCCCTCTTCTCTTATGGAGATCCCTCGACCTGCAGCCCAAGCTTGGCGTAATCATGGTCATAGCTGTTTC
CTGTGTGAAATTGTTATCCGCTCACAATTCCACACAACATACGAGCCGGAAGCATAAAGTGTAAAGCCTG
GGGTGCCTAATGAGTGAGCTAACTCACATTAATTGCGTTGCGCTCACTGCCCGCTTTCCAGTCGGGAAAC
CTGTCGTGCCAGCGGATCCGCATCTCAATTAGTCAGCAACCATAGTCCCGCCCCTAACTCCGCCCATCCC
GCCCCTAACTCCGCCCAGTTCCGCCCATTCTCCGCCCCATGGCTGACTAATTTTTTTTATTTATGCAGAG
GCCGAGGCCGCCTCGGCCTCTGAGCTATTCCAGAAGTAGTGAGGAGGCTTTTTTGGAGGCCTAGGCTTTT
GCAAAAAGCTAACTTGTTTATTGCAGCTTATAATGGTTACAAATAAAGCAATAGCATCACAAATTTCACA
AATAAAGCATTTTTTTCACTGCATTCTAGTTGTGGTTTGTCCAAACTCATCAATGTATCTTATCATGTCT
GGATCCGCTGCATTAATGAATCGGCCAACGCGCGGGGAGAGGCGGTTTGCGTATTGGGCGCTCTTCCGCT
TCCTCGCTCACTGACTCGCTGCGCTCGGTCGTTCGGCTGCGGCGAGCGGTATCAGCTCACTCAAAGGCGG
TAATACGGTTATCCACAGAATCAGGGGATAACGCAGGAAAGAACATGTGAGCAAAAGGCCAGCAAAAGGC
CAGGAACCGTAAAAAGGCCGCGTTGCTGGCGTTTTTCCATAGGCTCCGCCCCCCTGACGAGCATCACAAA
AATCGACGCTCAAGTCAGAGGTGGCGAAACCCGACAGGACTATAAAGATACCAGGCGTTTCCCCCTGGAA
GCTCCCTCGTGCGCTCTCCTGTTCCGACCCTGCCGCTTACCGGATACCTGTCCGCCTTTCTCCCTTCGGG
AAGCGTGGCGCTTTCTCATAGCTCACGCTGTAGGTATCTCAGTTCGGTGTAGGTCGTTCGCTCCAAGCTG
GGCTGTGTGCACGAACCCCCCGTTCAGCCCGACCGCTGCGCCTTATCCGGTAACTATCGTCTTGAGTCCA
ACCCGGTAAGACACGACTTATCGCCACTGGCAGCAGCCACTGGTAACAGGATTAGCAGAGCGAGGTATGT
AGGCGGTGCTACAGAGTTCTTGAAGTGGTGGCCTAACTACGGCTACACTAGAAGAACAGTATTTGGTATC
TGCGCTCTGCTGAAGCCAGTTACCTTCGGAAAAAGAGTTGGTAGCTCTTGATCCGGCAAACAAACCACCG
CTGGTAGCGGTGGTTTTTTTGTTTGCAAGCAGCAGATTACGCGCAGAAAAAAAGGATCTCAAGAAGATCC
TTTGATCTTTTCTACGGGGTCTGACGCTCAGTGGAACGAAAACTCACGTTAAGGGATTTTGGTCATGAGA
TTATCAAAAAGGATCTTCACCTAGATCCTTTTAAATTAAAAATGAAGTTTTAAATCAATCTAAAGTATAT
ATGAGTAAACTTGGTCTGACAGTTACCAATGCTTAATCAGTGAGGCACCTATCTCAGCGATCTGTCTATT
TCGTTCATCCATAGTTGCCTGACTCCCCGTCGTGTAGATAACTACGATACGGGAGGGCTTACCATCTGGC
CCCAGTGCTGCAATGATACCGCGAGACCCACGCTCACCGGCTCCAGATTTATCAGCAATAAACCAGCCAG
CCGGAAGGGCCGAGCGCAGAAGTGGTCCTGCAACTTTATCCGCCTCCATCCAGTCTATTAATTGTTGCCG
GGAAGCTAGAGTAAGTAGTTCGCCAGTTAATAGTTTGCGCAACGTTGTTGCCATTGCTACAGGCATCGTG
GTGTCACGCTCGTCGTTTGGTATGGCTTCATTCAGCTCCGGTTCCCAACGATCAAGGCGAGTTACATGAT
CCCCCATGTTGTGCAAAAAAGCGGTTAGCTCCTTCGGTCCTCCGATCGTTGTCAGAAGTAAGTTGGCCGC
AGTGTTATCACTCATGGTTATGGCAGCACTGCATAATTCTCTTACTGTCATGCCATCCGTAAGATGCTTT
TCTGTGACTGGTGAGTACTCAACCAAGTCATTCTGAGAATAGTGTATGCGGCGACCGAGTTGCTCTTGCC
CGGCGTCAATACGGGATAATACCGCGCCACATAGCAGAACTTTAAAAGTGCTCATCATTGGAAAACGTTC
TTCGGGGCGAAAACTCTCAAGGATCTTACCGCTGTTGAGATCCAGTTCGATGTAACCCACTCGTGCACCC
AACTGATCTTCAGCATCTTTTACTTTCACCAGCGTTTCTGGGTGAGCAAAAACAGGAAGGCAAAATGCCG
CAAAAAAGGGAATAAGGGCGACACGGAAATGTTGAATACTCATACTCTTCCTTTTTCAATATTATTGAAG
CATTTATCAGGGTTATTGTCTCATGAGCGGATACATATTTGAATGTATTTAGAAAAATAAACAAATAGGG
GTTCCGCGCACATTTCCCCGAAAAGTGCCACCTGGTCGACGGTATCGATAAGCTTAAAAAGCCAAATGTA
GGAGTCAATAATCTCTTGAATTATTGACTCCTACATTTGGCGGGAGATCTGTGGTCTCATACAGAACTTA
TAAGATTCCCAAATCCAAAGACATTTCACGTTTATGGTGATTTCCCAGAACACATAGCGACATGCAAATA
TTGCAGGGCGCCACTCCCCTGTCCCTCACAGCCATCTTCCTGCCAGGGCGCACGCGCGCTGGGTGTTCCC
GCCTAGTGACACTGGGCCCGCGATTCCTTGGAGCGGGTTGATGACGTCAGCGTTCGAATTCTCGACATTG
ATTATTGACTAGTTATTAATAGTAATCAATTACGGGGTCATTAGTTCATAGCCCATATATGGAGTTCCGC
GTTACATAACTTACGGTAAATGGCCCGCCTGGCTGACCGCCCAACGACCCCCGCCCATTGACGTCAATAA
TGACGTATGTTCCCATAGTAACGCCAATAGGGACTTTCCATTGACGTCAATGGGTGGAGTATTTACGGTA
AACTGCCCACTTGGCAGTACATCAAGTGTATCATATGCCAAGTACGCCCCCTATTGACGTCAATGACGGT
AAATGGCCCGCCTGGCATTATGCCCAGTACATGACCTTATGGGACTTTCCTACTTGGCAGTACATCTACG
TATTAGTCATCGCTATTACCATGGTCGAGGTGAGCCCCACGTTCTGCTTCACTCTCCCCATCTCCCCCCC
CTCCCCACCCCCAATTTTGTATTTATTTATTTTTTAATTATTTTGTGCAGCGATGGGGGCGGGGGGGGGG
GG
